Addgene plasmid #170862: dGFP-Rab27a
Purpose: Mammalian expression of dGFP-Rab27a.
Depositing lab: Justin Taraska. Depositing organization: National Heart, Lung, and Blood Institute (NHLBI). Publication: The nanoscale molecular morphology of docked exocytic dense-core vesicles in neuroendocrine cells. Prasai B, Haber GJ, Strub MP, Ahn R, Ciemniecki JA, Sochacki KA, Taraska JW. Nat Commun. 2021 Jun 25;12(1):3970. doi: 10.1038/s41467-021-24167-9. PubMed 34172739.
Backbone
  Vector backbone: pEGFP-C1
  Backbone manufacturer: Clonetech
  Vector type: Mammalian Expression
Growth in bacteria
  Bacterial resistance: Kanamycin, 50 μg/mL
  Growth temperature: 37°C
  Growth strain: DH5alpha
  Copy number: High Copy
Gene/Insert
  Gene/Insert name: Rab-27a
  Species: H. sapiens (human)
  Entrez Gene: RAB27A (a.k.a. GS2, HsT18676, RAB27, RAM)
  Promoter: CMV
  Tag / fusion protein: dEGFP (N terminal on backbone)
  Cloning method: Unknown
  Sequencing primers: 5′ CMV-F; 3′ SV40-pArev
Terms and licenses: Academic/Nonprofit Terms; Industry Terms: Not Available to Industry
How to cite: dGFP-Rab27a was a gift from Justin Taraska (Addgene plasmid # 170862 ; http://n2t.net/addgene:170862 ; RRID:Addgene_170862)
