[The description below was written by a language model from this plasmid's Addgene catalogue record and pLannotate feature annotations shown in this document.]
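Description:
dGFP-Rab27a is a mammalian expression plasmid of about 5.4 kb built on the pEGFP-C1 backbone. It expresses human RAB27A fused at its N terminus to a GFP variant that the record calls dEGFP. It replicates in bacteria from a high-copy ColE1/pUC-type origin and is selected with kanamycin. The Tn5 aminoglycoside phosphotransferase (NeoR/KanR) gene sits downstream of tandem bacterial (bla-type) and SV40 early promoters and ends with the HSV TK polyadenylation signal. The same marker can therefore confer G418 resistance in mammalian cells. An f1 origin is also present, a standard backbone element that allows single-stranded DNA production. The short annotated fragments of SV40 large T antigen, ble and bGH poly(A) are most likely incidental matches to backbone sequence rather than functional parts.

In the expression cassette, the human CMV immediate-early enhancer and promoter drive an EGFP-type open reading frame. This continues through a short remnant of the multiple cloning site, which acts as a linker, into the RAB27A coding sequence, and the transcript ends at the SV40 poly(A) signal. The annotation software labels the fluorescent protein simply as EGFP. The record does not say what the "d" in dGFP/dEGFP stands for or which sequence changes distinguish it from EGFP, and the cloning method is listed as unknown.

RAB27A is a small GTPase that cycles between GTP- and GDP-bound states and regulates the maturation, docking and exocytosis of secretory granules. The stated purpose is mammalian expression of the tagged protein. The associated publication concerns the nanoscale molecular organisation of docked dense-core vesicles in neuroendocrine cells, which suggests the fusion was used to localise Rab27a at these vesicles by imaging.
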