Features (pLannotate 1.2.2; 15 found; start..end, strand, type, name):
     61..364     +  enhancer       CMV enhancer: human cytomegalovirus immediate early enhancer
    365..568     +  promoter       CMV promoter: human cytomegalovirus (CMV) immediate early promoter
    613..1329    +  CDS            EGFP: EGFP is a basic (constitutively fluorescent) green fluorescent protein published in 1996, derived from Aequorea victoria. It is reported to be a rapidly-maturing weak dimer with moderate acid sensitivity.
   1330..1365    +  misc_feature   MCS (fragment): multiple cloning site
   1366..2028    +  CDS            RAB27A: RB27A_HUMAN - Also known as RAB27. Experimental evidence at protein level: Swiss-Prot protein existence level 1. Small GTPase which cycles between active GTP-bound and inactive GDP-bound states. In its active state, binds to a variety of effector proteins to regulate homeostasis of late endocytic pathway, including endosomal positioning, maturation and secretion (PubMed:30771381). Plays a role in cytotoxic granule exocytosis in lymphocytes. Required for both granule maturation and granule docking and priming at the immunologic synapse. From Homo sapiens (Human).
   2097..2181    +  CDS            large T antigen (fragment): large T antigen from SV40 (simian virus 40)
   2204..2325    +  polyA_signal   SV40 poly(A) signal: SV40 polyadenylation signal
   2359..2787    -  rep_origin     f1 ori (sequence partly withheld): f1 bacteriophage origin of replication; arrow indicates direction of (+) strand synthesis
   2814..2918    +  promoter       AmpR promoter: bla
   2920..3277    +  promoter       SV40 promoter: SV40 enhancer and early promoter
   3312..4106    +  CDS            NeoR/KanR: aminoglycoside phosphotransferase from Tn5; aph(3')-II (or nptII); confers resistance to neomycin, kanamycin, and G418 (Geneticin®)
   4127..4279    +  CDS            ble (fragment): BLE_KLEPN - Experimental evidence at protein level: Swiss-Prot protein existence level 1. Binding protein with a strong affinity to the bleomycin family of antibiotics. Binds to CL990; an antimitotic-antibiotic compound. From Klebsiella pneumoniae.
   4338..4385    +  polyA_signal   HSV TK poly(A) signal: herpes simplex virus thymidine kinase polyadenylation signal (Cole and Stacy, 1985)
   4476..4492    -  polyA_signal   bGH poly(A) signal (fragment): bovine growth hormone polyadenylation signal
   4714..5302    +  rep_origin     ori: high-copy-number ColE1/pMB1/pBR322/pUC origin of replication
>Addgene plasmid #170862 | dGFP-Rab27a | addgene full sequence | sequence record 335077 | Addgene NGS Result
TAGTTATTAATAGTAATCAATTACGGGGTCATTAGTTCATAGCCCATATATGGAGTTCCGCGTTACATAA
CTTACGGTAAATGGCCCGCCTGGCTGACCGCCCAACGACCCCCGCCCATTGACGTCAATAATGACGTATG
TTCCCATAGTAACGCCAATAGGGACTTTCCATTGACGTCAATGGGTGGAGTATTTACGGTAAACTGCCCA
CTTGGCAGTACATCAAGTGTATCATATGCCAAGTACGCCCCCTATTGACGTCAATGACGGTAAATGGCCC
GCCTGGCATTATGCCCAGTACATGACCTTATGGGACTTTCCTACTTGGCAGTACATCTACGTATTAGTCA
TCGCTATTACCATGGTGATGCGGTTTTGGCAGTACATCAATGGGCGTGGATAGCGGTTTGACTCACGGGG
ATTTCCAAGTCTCCACCCCATTGACGTCAATGGGAGTTTGTTTTGGCACCAAAATCAACGGGACTTTCCA
AAATGTCGTAACAACTCCGCCCCATTGACGCAAATGGGCGGTAGGCGTGTACGGTGGGAGGTCTATATAA
GCAGAGCTGGTTTAGTGAACCGTCAGATCCGCTAGCGCTACCGGTCGCCACCATGGTGAGCAAGGGCGAG
GAGCTGTTCACCGGGGTGGTGCCCATCCTGGTCGAGCTGGACGGCGACGTAAACGGCCACAAGTTCAGCG
TGTCCGGCGAGGGCGAGGGCGATGCCACCTACGGCAAGCTGACCCTGAAGTTCATCTGCACCACCGGCAA
GCTGCCCGTGCCCTGGCCCACCCTCGTGACCACCCTGGGAGGTGGCGTGCAGTGCTTCAGCCGCTACCCC
GACCACATGAAGCAGCACGACTTCTTCAAGTCCGCCATGCCCGAAGGCTACGTCCAGGAGCGCACCATCT
TCTTCAAGGACGACGGCAACTACAAGACCCGCGCCGAGGTGAAGTTCGAGGGCGACACCCTGGTGAACCG
CATCGAGCTGAAGGGCATCGACTTCAAGGAGGACGGCAACATCCTGGGGCACAAGCTGGAGTACAACTAC
AACAGCCACAACGTCTATATCATGGCCGACAAGCAGAAGAACGGCATCAAGGTGAACTTCAAGATCCGCC
ACAACATCGAGGACGGCAGCGTGCAGCTCGCCGACCACTACCAGCAGAACACCCCCATCGGCGACGGCCC
CGTGCTGCTGCCCGACAACCACTACCTGAGCACCCAGTCCGCCCTGAGCAAAGACCCCAACGAGAAGCGC
GATCACATGGTCCTGCTGGAGTTCGTGACCGCCGCCGGGATCACTCTCGGCATGGACGAGCTGTACAAGT
CCGGACTCAGATCTCGAGCTCAAGCTTCGAATTCTATGTCTGATGGAGATTATGATTACCTCATCAAGTT
TTTAGCTTTGGGAGACTCTGGTGTAGGGAAGACCAGTGTACTTTACCAATATACAGATGGTAAATTTAAC
TCCAAATTTATCACAACAGTGGGCATTGATTTCAGGGAAAAAAGAGTGGTGTACAGAGCCAGTGGGCCGG
ATGGAGCCACTGGCAGAGGCCAGAGAATCCACCTGCAGTTATGGGACACAGCAGGGCAGGAGAGGTTTCG
TAGCTTAACGACAGCGTTCTTCAGAGATGCTATGGGTTTTCTTCTACTTTTTGATCTGACAAATGAGCAA
AGTTTCCTCAATGTCAGAAACTGGATAAGCCAGCTACAGATGCATGCATATTGTGAAAACCCAGATATAG
TGCTGTGTGGAAACAAGAGTGATCTGGAGGACCAGAGAGTAGTGAAAGAGGAGGAAGCCATAGCACTCGC
AGAGAAATATGGAATCCCCTACTTTGAAACTAGTGCTGCCAATGGGACAAACATAAGCCAAGCAATTGAG
ATGCTTCTGGACCTGATAATGAAGCGAATGGAACGGTGTGTGGACAAGTCCTGGATTCCTGAAGGAGTGG
TGCGATCAAATGGTCATGCCTCTACGGATCAGTTAAGTGAAGAAAAGGAGAAAGGGGCATGTGGCTGTTG
AGAAGTCAAGTAAGCGACATAGTAGTTCAGGTGGCCCATGCCTGGGATCCACCGGATCTAGATAACTGAT
CATAATCAGCCATACCACATTTGTAGAGGTTTTACTTGCTTTAAAAAACCTCCCACACCTCCCCCTGAAC
CTGAAACATAAAATGAATGCAATTGTTGTTGTTAACTTGTTTATTGCAGCTTATAATGGTTACAAATAAA
GCAATAGCATCACAAATTTCACAAATAAAGCATTTTTTTCACTGCATTCTAGTTGTGGTTTGTCCAAACT
CATCAATGTATCTTAACGCGTAAATTGTAAGCGTTAATATTTTGTTAAAATTCGCGTTAAATTTTTGTTA
AATCAGCTCATTTTTTAACCAATAGGCCGAAATCGGCAAAATCCCTTATAAATCAAAAGAATAGACCGAG
ATAGGGT
[37 nt withheld, positions 2458-2494]
AAAGAACGTGGACTCCAACGTCAAAGG
[49 nt withheld, positions 2522-2570]
T
[91 nt withheld, positions 2572-2662]
G
[124 nt withheld, positions 2664-2787]
CAGGTGGCACTTTTCGGGGAAATGTGCGCGGAACCCCTATTTGTTTATTTTTCTAAATACATTCAAATAT
GTATCCGCTCATGAGACAATAACCCTGATAAATGCTTCAATAATATTGAAAAAGGAAGAGTCCTGAGGCG
GAAAGAACCAGCTGTGGAATGTGTGTCAGTTAGGGTGTGGAAAGTCCCCAGGCTCCCCAGCAGGCAGAAG
TATGCAAAGCATGCATCTCAATTAGTCAGCAACCAGGTGTGGAAAGTCCCCAGGCTCCCCAGCAGGCAGA
AGTATGCAAAGCATGCATCTCAATTAGTCAGCAACCATAGTCCCGCCCCTAACTCCGCCCATCCCGCCCC
TAACTCCGCCCAGTTCCGCCCATTCTCCGCCCCATGGCTGACTAATTTTTTTTATTTATGCAGAGGCCGA
GGCCGCCTCGGCCTCTGAGCTATTCCAGAAGTAGTGAGGAGGCTTTTTTGGAGGCCTAGGCTTTTGCAAA
GATCGATCAAGAGACAGGATGAGGATCGTTTCGCATGATTGAACAAGATGGATTGCACGCAGGTTCTCCG
GCCGCTTGGGTGGAGAGGCTATTCGGCTATGACTGGGCACAACAGACAATCGGCTGCTCTGATGCCGCCG
TGTTCCGGCTGTCAGCGCAGGGGCGCCCGGTTCTTTTTGTCAAGACCGACCTGTCCGGTGCCCTGAATGA
ACTGCAAGACGAGGCAGCGCGGCTATCGTGGCTGGCCACGACGGGCGTTCCTTGCGCAGCTGTGCTCGAC
GTTGTCACTGAAGCGGGAAGGGACTGGCTGCTATTGGGCGAAGTGCCGGGGCAGGATCTCCTGTCATCTC
ACCTTGCTCCTGCCGAGAAAGTATCCATCATGGCTGATGCAATGCGGCGGCTGCATACGCTTGATCCGGC
TACCTGCCCATTCGACCACCAAGCGAAACATCGCATCGAGCGAGCACGTACTCGGATGGAAGCCGGTCTT
GTCGATCAGGATGATCTGGACGAAGAGCATCAGGGGCTCGCGCCAGCCGAACTGTTCGCCAGGCTCAAGG
CGAGCATGCCCGACGGCGAGGATCTCGTCGTGACCCATGGCGATGCCTGCTTGCCGAATATCATGGTGGA
AAATGGCCGCTTTTCTGGATTCATCGACTGTGGCCGGCTGGGTGTGGCGGACCGCTATCAGGACATAGCG
TTGGCTACCCGTGATATTGCTGAAGAGCTTGGCGGCGAATGGGCTGACCGCTTCCTCGTGCTTTACGGTA
TCGCCGCTCCCGATTCGCAGCGCATCGCCTTCTATCGCCTTCTTGACGAGTTCTTCTGAGCGGGACTCTG
GGGTTCGAAATGACCGACCAAGCGACGCCCAACCTGCCATCACGAGATTTCGATTCCACCGCCGCCTTCT
ATGAAAGGTTGGGCTTCGGAATCGTTTTCCGGGACGCCGGCTGGATGATCCTCCAGCGCGGGGATCTCAT
GCTGGAGTTCTTCGCCCACCCTAGGGGGAGGCTAACTGAAACACGGAAGGAGACAATACCGGAAGGAACC
CGCGCTATGACGGCAATAAAAAGACAGAATAAAACGCACGGTGTTGGGTCGTTTGTTCATAAACGCGGGG
TTCGGTCCCAGGGCTGGCACTCTGTCGATACCCCACCGAGACCCCATTGGGGCCAATACGCCCGCGTTTC
TTCCTTTTCCCCACCCCACCCCCCAAGTTCGGGTGAAGGCCCAGGGCTCGCAGCCAACGTCGGGGCGGCA
GGCCCTGCCATAGCCTCAGGTTACTCATATATACTTTAGATTGATTTAAAACTTCATTTTTAATTTAAAA
GGATCTAGGTGAAGATCCTTTTTGATAATCTCATGACCAAAATCCCTTAACGTGAGTTTTCGTTCCACTG
AGCGTCAGACCCCGTAGAAAAGATCAAAGGATCTTCTTGAGATCCTTTTTTTCTGCGCGTAATCTGCTGC
TTGCAAACAAAAAAACCACCGCTACCAGCGGTGGTTTGTTTGCCGGATCAAGAGCTACCAACTCTTTTTC
CGAAGGTAACTGGCTTCAGCAGAGCGCAGATACCAAATACTGTTCTTCTAGTGTAGCCGTAGTTAGGCCA
CCACTTCAAGAACTCTGTAGCACCGCCTACATACCTCGCTCTGCTAATCCTGTTACCAGTGGCTGCTGCC
AGTGGCGATAAGTCGTGTCTTACCGGGTTGGACTCAAGACGATAGTTACCGGATAAGGCGCAGCGGTCGG
GCTGAACGGGGGGTTCGTGCACACAGCCCAGCTTGGAGCGAACGACCTACACCGAACTGAGATACCTACA
GCGTGAGCTATGAGAAAGCGCCACGCTTCCCGAAGGGAGAAAGGCGGACAGGTATCCGGTAAGCGGCAGG
GTCGGAACAGGAGAGCGCACGAGGGAGCTTCCAGGGGGAAACGCCTGGTATCTTTATAGTCCTGTCGGGT
TTCGCCACCTCTGACTTGAGCGTCGATTTTTGTGATGCTCGTCAGGGGGGCGGAGCCTATGGAAAAACGC
CAGCAACGCGGCCTTTTTACGGTTCCTGGCCTTTTGCTGGCCTTTTGCTCACATGTTCTTTCCTGCGTTA
TCCCCTGATTCTGTGGATAACCGTATTACCGCCATGCAT
